>Addgene plasmid #116746 | pHAGE-GALNTL6 | addgene full sequence | sequence record 241285 | Addgene NGS Result
TGGAAGGGCTAATTCACTCCCAAAGAAGACAAGATATCCTTGATCTGTGGATCTACCACACACAAGGCTA
CTTCCCTGATTAGCAGAACTACACACCAGGGCCAGGGGTCAGATATCCACTGACCTTTGGATGGTGCTAC
AAGCTAGTACCAGTTGAGCCAGATAAGGTAGAAGAGGCCAATAAAGGAGAGAACACCAGCTTGTTACACC
CTGTGAGCCTGCATGGGATGGATGACCCGGAGAGAGAAGTGTTAGAGTGGAGGTTTGACAGCCGCCTAGC
ATTTCATCACGTGGCCCGAGAGCTGCATCCGGAGTACTTCAAGAACTGCTGATATCGAGCTTGCTACAAG
GGACTTTCCGCTGGGGACTTTCCAGGGAGGCGTGGCCTGGGCGGGACTGGGGAGTGGCGAGCCCTCAGAT
CCTGCATATAAGCAGCTGCTTTTTGCCTGTACTGGGTCTCTCTGGTTAGACCAGATCTGAGCCTGGGAGC
TCTCTGGCTAACTAGGGAACCCACTGCTTAAGCCTCAATAAAGCTTGCCTTGAGTGCTTCAAGTAGTGTG
TGCCCGTCTGTTGTGTGACTCTGGTAACTAGAGATCCCTCAGACCCTTTTAGTCAGTGTGGAAAATCTCT
AGCAGTGGCGCCCGAACAGGGACTTGAAAGCGAAAGGGAAACCAGAGGAGCTCTCTCGACGCAGGACTCG
GCTTGCTGAAGCGCGCACGGCAAGAGGCGAGGGGCGGCGACTGGTGAGTACGCCAAAAATTTTGACTAGC
GGAGGCTAGAAGGAGAGAGATGGGTGCGAGAGCGTCAGTATTAAGCGGGGGAGAATTAGATCGCGATGGG
AAAAAATTCGGTTAAGGCCAGGGGGAAAGAAAAAATATAAATTAAAACATATAGTATGGGCAAGCAGGGA
GCTAGAACGATTCGCAGTTAATCCTGGCCTGTTAGAAACATCAGAAGGCTGTAGACAAATACTGGGACAG
CTACAACCATCCCTTCAGACAGGATCAGAAGAACTTAGATCATTATATAATACAGTAGCAACCCTCTATT
GTGTGCATCAAAGGATAGAGATAAAAGACACCAAGGAAGCTTTAGACAAGATAGAGGAAGAGCAAAACAA
AAGTAAGACCACCGCACAGCAAGCGGCCGGCCGCTGATCTTCAGACCTGGAGGAGGAGATATGAGGGACA
ATTGGAGAAGTGAATTATATAAATATAAAGTAGTAAAAATTGAACCATTAGGAGTAGCACCCACCAAGGC
AAAGAGAAGAGTGGTGCAGAGAGAAAAAAGAGCAGTGGGAATAGGAGCTTTGTTCCTTGGGTTCTTGGGA
GCAGCAGGAAGCACTATGGGCGCAGCGTCAATGACGCTGACGGTACAGGCCAGACAATTATTGTCTGGTA
TAGTGCAGCAGCAGAACAATTTGCTGAGGGCTATTGAGGCGCAACAGCATCTGTTGCAACTCACAGTCTG
GGGCATCAAGCAGCTCCAGGCAAGAATCCTGGCTGTGGAAAGATACCTAAAGGATCAACAGCTCCTGGGG
ATTTGGGGTTGCTCTGGAAAACTCATTTGCACCACTGCTGTGCCTTGGAATGCTAGTTGGAGTAATAAAT
CTCTGGAACAGATTTGGAATCACACGACCTGGATGGAGTGGGACAGAGAAATTAACAATTACACAAGCTT
AATACACTCCTTAATTGAAGAATCGCAAAACCAGCAAGAAAAGAATGAACAAGAATTATTGGAATTAGAT
AAATGGGCAAGTTTGTGGAATTGGTTTAACATAACAAATTGGCTGTGGTATATAAAATTATTCATAATGA
TAGTAGGAGGCTTGGTAGGTTTAAGAATAGTTTTTGCTGTACTTTCTATAGTGAATAGAGTTAGGCAGGG
ATATTCACCATTATCGTTTCAGACCCACCTCCCAACCCCGAGGGGACCCGACAGGCCCGAAGGAATAGAA
GAAGAAGGTGGAGAGAGAGACAGAGACAGATCCATTCGATTAGTGAACGGATCTCGACGGTATCGCCGAA
TTCACAAATGGCAGTATTCATCCACAATTTTAAAAGAAAAGGGGGGATTGGGGGGTACAGTGCAGGGGAA
AGAATAGTAGACATAATAGCAACAGACATACAAACTAAAGAATTACAAAAACAAATTACAAAAATTCAAA
ATTTTCGGGTTTATTACAGGGACAGCAGAGATCCAGTTTGGACTAGTCGTGAGGCTCCGGTGCCCGTCAG
TGGGCAGAGCGCACATCGCCCACAGTCCCCGAGAAGTTGGGGGGAGGGGTCGGCAATTGAACCGGTGCCT
AGAGAAGGTGGCGCGGGGTAAACTGGGAAAGTGATGTCGTGTACTGGCTCCGCCTTTTTCCCGAGGGTGG
GGGAGAACCGTATATAAGTGCAGTAGTCGCCGTGAACGTTCTTTTTCGCAACGGGTTTGCCGCCAGAACA
CAGGTAAGTGCCGTGTGTGGTTCCCGCGGGCCTGGCCTCTTTACGGGTTATGGCCCTTGCGTGCCTTGAA
TTACTTCCACCTGGCTGCAGTACGTGATTCTTGATCCCGAGCTTCGGGTTGGAAGTGGGTGGGAGAGTTC
GAGGCCTTGCGCTTAAGGAGCCCCTTCGCCTCGTGCTTGAGTTGAGGCCTGGCCTGGGCGCTGGGGCCGC
CGCGTGCGAATCTGGTGGCACCTTCGCGCCTGTCTCGCTGCTTTCGATAAGTCTCTAGCCATTTAAAATT
TTTGATGACCTGCTGCGACGCTTTTTTTCTGGCAAGATAGTCTTGTAAATGCGGGCCAAGATCTGCACAC
TGGTATTTCGGTTTTTGGGGCCGCGGGCGGCGACGGGGCCCGTGCGTCCCAGCGCACATGTTCGGCGAGG
CGGGGCCTGCGAGCGCGGCCACCGAGAATCGGACGGGGGTAGTCTCAAGCTGGCCGGCCTGCTCTGGTGC
CTGGCCTCGCGCCGCCGTGTATCGCCCCGCCCTGGGCGGCAAGGCTGGCCCGGTCGGCACCAGTTGCGTG
AGCGGAAAGATGGCCGCTTCCCGGCCCTGCTGCAGGGAGCTCAAAATGGAGGACGCGGCGCTCGGGAGAG
CGGGCGGGTGAGTCACCCACACAAAGGAAAAGGGCCTTTCCGTCCTCAGCCGTCGCTTCATGTGACTCCA
CGGAGTACCGGGCGCCGTCCAGGCACCTCGATTAGTTCTCGAGCTTTTGGAGTACGTCGTCTTTAGGTTG
GGGGGAGGGGTTTTATGCGATGGAGTTTCCCCACACTGAGTGGGTGGAGACTGAAGTTAGGCCAGCTTGG
CACTTGATGTAATTCTCCTTGGAATTTGCCCTTTTTGAGTTTGGATCTTGGTTCATTCTCAAGCCTCAGA
CAGTGGTTCAAAGTTTTTTTCTTCCATTTCAGGTGTCGTGAAGCGGCCCTGCAGATATCAACAAGTTTGT
ACAAAAAAGCAGGCACCATGAAGAGGAAACAGAAGAGATTTCTGCAGATGACTTTGTTGTTCACGGTGGC
TTTAATTTTCCTGCCTAACGTTGGTCTCTGGTCTCTGTACAAGGATAAGCACCTGGTGAAGTCAGCGGAG
CCCGGGGAGCAGCAGACATTTCCACTGGGCCTGGGAGATGGGCAATTCTATTCATGGACAGATGGTTTGA
GAAGAAAGGACTGGCATGACTATGAAAGCATTCAGAAAGAGGCTATGCGCTCAAGGAAAGGTGAACATGG
GAAACCTTACCCCCTTACTGAAGAGGACCATGATGACTCAGCTTACAGGGAAAATGGTTTTAATATTTTC
GTCAGCAACAATATTGCTCTAGAGAGGTCTCTGCCAGATATTCGTCATGCTAACTGTAAGCATAAGATGT
ATCTGGAAAGGCTGCCAAACACCAGCATCATTATCCCATTTCATAATGAAGGTTGGACTTCACTCCTGCG
GACCATACACAGTATAATTAACCGAACCCCAGGGAGTCTGATAGCAGAAATCATTCTAGTAGATGACTTC
AGTGAGAGAGAACACCTGAAGGATAAATTGGAAGAATACATGGCCCGATTTTCCAAAGTGAGGATTGTTC
GCACCAAGAAAAGAGAAGGACTCATCCGGACCCGTCTCCTGGGGGCATCTATGGCCAGAGGAGAAGTCCT
GACATTCCTGGACTCCCACTGCGAGGTCAATGTGAACTGGCTGCCCCCACTCCTCAACCAAATTCCACTA
AACCACAAAACCATCGTGTGTCCCATGATCGATGTCATTGACCACAATCACTTCGGGTATGAGGCACAAG
CTGGGGATGCCATGCGAGGAGCCTTCGACTGGGAAATGTACTACAAAAGAATCCCCATCCCTCCAGAGCT
CCAGAGGGCAGATCCCAGCGACCCTTTTGAGTCTCCTGTTATGGCTGGAGGTCTCTTTGCTGTGGATCGG
AAATGGTTTTGGGAATTGGGTGGCTATGATCCAGGTTTAGAAATCTGGGGAGGAGAACAGTATGAAATCT
CTTTTAAGGTTTGGATGTGTGGAGGAGAAATGTTTGATGTTCCATGTTCTAGAGTTGGTCATATCTACAG
GAAGTACGTTCCATACAAAGTTCCATCTGGGACAAGCCTGGCAAGAAACCTGAAGCGGGTAGCTGAGACC
TGGATGGATGAATTTGCCGAGTACATTTACCAGCGGCGGCCGGAGTACAGGCATCTCTCCACGGGGGACA
TCTCTGCCCAGAAGGAGCTGCGCAAGCAGCTCAAGTGCAAGGACTTCAAATGGTTCATGGCTGCTGTGGC
CTGGGACGTGCCTAAATACTACCCTCCAGTGGAGCCCCCGCCTGCTGCCTGGGGGGAGATCCGAAATGTG
GCAGCAAATCTCTGTGTGGACAGCAAGCATGGAGCCACCGGAACAGAGCTGAGGCTGGACATCTGTGTCA
AGGATGGTTCTGAAAGAACATGGTCTCATGAACAGCTTTTTACCTTTGGATGGAGAGAAGATATTCGACC
CGGTGAGCCACTGCATACCCGGAAATTCTGCTTTGATGCGATCTCACACAACAGCCCCGTTACACTCTAT
GACTGTCATGGCATGAAGGGGAACCAGCTCTGGGGATACCGGAAGGACAGAACATTATTCCATCCTGTGA
GCAACAGCTGCATGGATTGCAACCACGCAGAGAAGAAGATTTTCATGGCCAGATGTGACCCTCTCTCTGA
GACTCAGCAGTGGATTTTTGAACACATTAATATGACTGTTTTAGAAAAATTTAACCACCATGCCAACTCC
TAGAACCCAGCTTTCTTGTACAAAGTGGTGATATCCAATTAACCCTCACTAAAGGGTAAGAGTATTGAAA
TTAGTAAGACCCTATAGTGAGTCGTATTACCACCCAACTTTTCTATACAAAGTGGTTGATATCCAGCACA
GTGGCGGCCGCTCGAGTCTAGAGGGCCCGCGGTTCGAAGGTAAGCCTATCCCTAACCCTCTCCTCGGTCT
CGATTCTACGCGTACCGGTTAGTAATGAGATCCCTCCCCCCCCCCTAACGTTACTGGCCGAAGCCGCTTG
GAATAAGGCCGGTGTGCGTTTGTCTATATGTTATTTTCCACCATATTGCCGTCTTTTGGCAATGTGAGGG
CCCGGAAACCTGGCCCTGTCTTCTTGACGAGCATTCCTAGGGGTCTTTCCCCTCTCGCCAAAGGAATGCA
AGGTCTGTTGAATGTCGTGAAGGAAGCAGTTCCTCTGGAAGCTTCTTGAAGACAAACAACGTCTGTAGCG
ACCCTTTGCAGGCAGCGGAACCCCCCACCTGGCGACAGGTGCCTCTGCGGCCAAAAGCCACGTGTATAAG
ATACACCTGCAAAGGCGGCACAACCCCAGTGCCACGTTGTGAGTTGGATAGTTGTGGAAAGAGTCAAATG
GCTCTCCTCAAGCGTATTCAACAAGGGGCTGAAGGATGCCCAGAAGGTACCCCATTGTATGGGATCTGAT
CTGGGGCCTCGGTGCACATGCTTTACATGTGTTTAGTCGAGGTTAAAAAAACGTCTAGGCCCCCCGAACC
ACGGGGACGTGGTTTTCCTTTGAAAAACACGATGATAATATGGCCACACATATGACCGAGTACAAGCCCA
CGGTGCGCCTCGCCACCCGCGACGACGTCCCCAGGGCCGTACGCACCCTCGCCGCCGCGTTCGCCGACTA
CCCCGCCACGCGCCACACCGTCGATCCGGACCGCCACATCGAGCGGGTCACCGAGCTGCAAGAACTCTTC
CTCACGCGCGTCGGGCTCGACATCGGCAAGGTGTGGGTCGCGGACGACGGCGCCGCGGTGGCGGTCTGGA
CCACGCCGGAGAGCGTCGAAGCGGGGGCGGTGTTCGCCGAGATCGGCCCGCGCATGGCCGAGTTGAGCGG
TTCCCGGCTGGCCGCGCAGCAACAGATGGAAGGCCTCCTGGCGCCGCACCGGCCCAAGGAGCCCGCGTGG
TTCCTGGCCACCGTCGGCGTCTCGCCCGACCACCAGGGCAAGGGTCTGGGCAGCGCCGTCGTGCTCCCCG
GAGTGGAGGCGGCCGAGCGCGCCGGGGTGCCCGCCTTCCTGGAGACCTCCGCGCCCCGCAACCTCCCCTT
CTACGAGCGGCTCGGCTTCACCGTCACCGCCGACGTCGAGGTGCCCGAAGGACCGCGCACCTGGTGCATG
ACCCGCAAGCCCGGTGCCTAAATCGATAGATCCTAATCAACCTCTGGATTACAAAATTTGTGAAAGATTG
ACTGGTATTCTTAACTATGTTGCTCCTTTTACGCTATGTGGATACGCTGCTTTAATGCCTTTGTATCATG
CTATTGCTTCCCGTATGGCTTTCATTTTCTCCTCCTTGTATAAATCCTGGTTGCTGTCTCTTTATGAGGA
GTTGTGGCCCGTTGTCAGGCAACGTGGCGTGGTGTGCACTGTGTTTGCTGACGCAACCCCCACTGGTTGG
GGCATTGCCACCACCTGTCAGCTCCTTTCCGGGACTTTCGCTTTCCCCCTCCCTATTGCCACGGCGGAAC
TCATCGCCGCCTGCCTTGCCCGCTGCTGGACAGGGGCTCGGCTGTTGGGCACTGACAATTCCGTGGTGTT
GTCGGGGAAATCATCGTCCTTTCCTTGGCTGCTCGCCTGTGTTGCCACCTGGATTCTGCGCGGGACGTCC
TTCTGCTACGTCCCTTCGGCCCTCAATCCAGCGGACCTTCCTTCCCGCGGCCTGCTGCCGGCTCTGCGGC
CTCTTCCGCGTCTTCGCCTTCGCCCTCAGACGAGTCGGATCTCCCTTTGGGCCGCCTCCCCGCCTGAGAT
CCTTTAAGACCAATGACTTACAAGGCAGCTGTAGATCTTAGCCACTTTTTAAAAGAAAAGGGGGGACTGG
AAGGGCTAATTCACTCCCAACGAAGACAAGATCTGCTTTTTGCTTGTACTGGGTCTCTCTGGTTAGACCA
GATCTGAGCCTGGGAGCTCTCTGGCTAACTAGGGAACCCACTGCTTAAGCCTCAATAAAGCTTGCCTTGA
GTGCTTCAAGTAGTGTGTGCCCGTCTGTTGTGTGACTCTGGTAACTAGAGATCCCTCAGACCCTTTTAGT
CAGTGTGGAAAATCTCTAGCAGTAGTAGTTCATGTCATCTTATTATTCAGTATTTATAACTTGCAAAGAA
ATGAATATCAGAGAGTGAGAGGCCCGGGTTAATTAAGGAAAGGGCTAGATCATTCTTGAAGACGAAAGGG
CCTCGTGATACGCCTATTTTTATAGGTTAATGTCATGATAATAATGGTTTCTTAGACGTCAGGTGGCACT
TTTCGGGGAAATGTGCGCGGAACCCCTATTTGTTTATTTTTCTAAATACATTCAAATATGTATCCGCTCA
TGAGACAATAACCCTGATAAATGCTTCAATAATATTGAAAAAGGAAGAGTATGAGTATTCAACATTTCCG
TGTCGCCCTTATTCCCTTTTTTGCGGCATTTTGCCTTCCTGTTTTTGCTCACCCAGAAACGCTGGTGAAA
GTAAAAGATGCTGAAGATCAGTTGGGTGCACGAGTGGGTTACATCGAACTGGATCTCAACAGCGGTAAGA
TCCTTGAGAGTTTTCGCCCCGAAGAACGTTTTCCAATGATGAGCACTTTTAAAGTTCTGCTATGTGGCGC
GGTATTATCCCGTGTTGACGCCGGGCAAGAGCAACTCGGTCGCCGCATACACTATTCTCAGAATGACTTG
GTTGAGTACTCACCAGTCACAGAAAAGCATCTTACGGATGGCATGACAGTAAGAGAATTATGCAGTGCTG
CCATAACCATGAGTGATAACACTGCGGCCAACTTACTTCTGACAACGATCGGAGGACCGAAGGAGCTAAC
CGCTTTTTTGCACAACATGGGGGATCATGTAACTCGCCTTGATCGTTGGGAACCGGAGCTGAATGAAGCC
ATACCAAACGACGAGCGTGACACCACGATGCCTGTAGCAATGGCAACAACGTTGCGCAAACTATTAACTG
GCGAACTACTTACTCTAGCTTCCCGGCAACAATTAATAGACTGGATGGAGGCGGATAAAGTTGCAGGACC
ACTTCTGCGCTCGGCCCTTCCGGCTGGCTGGTTTATTGCTGATAAATCTGGAGCCGGTGAGCGTGGGTCT
CGCGGTATCATTGCAGCACTGGGGCCAGATGGTAAGCCCTCCCGTATCGTAGTTATCTACACGACGGGGA
GTCAGGCAACTATGGATGAACGAAATAGACAGATCGCTGAGATAGGTGCCTCACTGATTAAGCATTGGTA
ACTGTCAGACCAAGTTTACTCATATATACTTTAGATTGATTTAAAACTTCATTTTTAATTTAAAAGGATC
TAGGTGAAGATCCTTTTTGATAATCTCATGACCAAAATCCCTTAACGTGAGTTTTCGTTCCACTGAGCGT
CAGACCCCGTAGAAAAGATCAAAGGATCTTCTTGAGATCCTTTTTTTCTGCGCGTAATCTGCTGCTTGCA
AACAAAAAAACCACCGCTACCAGCGGTGGTTTGTTTGCCGGATCAAGAGCTACCAACTCTTTTTCCGAAG
GTAACTGGCTTCAGCAGAGCGCAGATACCAAATACTGTTCTTCTAGTGTAGCCGTAGTTAGGCCACCACT
TCAAGAACTCTGTAGCACCGCCTACATACCTCGCTCTGCTAATCCTGTTACCAGTGGCTGCTGCCAGTGG
CGATAAGTCGTGTCTTACCGGGTTGGACTCAAGACGATAGTTACCGGATAAGGCGCAGCGGTCGGGCTGA
ACGGGGGGTTCGTGCACACAGCCCAGCTTGGAGCGAACGACCTACACCGAACTGAGATACCTACAGCGTG
AGCTATGAGAAAGCGCCACGCTTCCCGAAGGGAGAAAGGCGGACAGGTATCCGGTAAGCGGCAGGGTCGG
AACAGGAGAGCGCACGAGGGAGCTTCCAGGGGGAAACGCCTGGTATCTTTATAGTCCTGTCGGGTTTCGC
CACCTCTGACTTGAGCGTCGATTTTTGTGATGCTCGTCAGGGGGGCGGAGCCTATGGAAAAACGCCAGCA
ACGCGGCCTTTTTACGGTTCCTGGCCTTTTGCTGGCCTTTTGCTCACATGTTCTTTCCTGCGTTATCCCC
TGATTCTGTGGATAACCGTATTACCGCCTTTGAGTGAGCTGATACCGCTCGCCGCAGCCGAACGACCGAG
CGCAGCGAGTCAGTGAGCGAGGAAGCGGAAGAGCGCCCAATACGCAAACCGCCTCTCCCCGCGCGTTGGC
CGATTCATTAATGCAGCAAGCTCATGGCTGACTAATTTTTTTTATTTATGCAGAGGCCGAGGCCGCCTCG
GCCTCTGAGCTATTCCAGAAGTAGTGAGGAGGCTTTTTTGGAGGCCTAGGCTTTTGCAAAAAGCTCCCCG
TGGCACGACAGGTTTCCCGACTGGAAAGCGGGCAGTGAGCGCAACGCAATTAATGTGAGTTAGCTCACTC
ATTAGGCACCCCAGGCTTTACACTTTATGCTTCCGGCTCGTATGTTGTGTGGAATTGTGAGCGGATAACA
ATTTCACACAGGAAACAGCTATGACATGATTACGAATTTCACAAATAAAGCATTTTTTTCACTGCATTCT
AGTTGTGGTTTGTCCAAACTCATCAATGTATCTTATCATGTCTGGATCAACTGGATAACTCAAGCTAACC
AAAATCATCCCAAACTTCCCACCCCATACCCTATTACCACTGCCAATTACCTGTGGTTTCATTTACTCTA
AACCTGTGATTCCTCTGAATTATTTTCATTTTAAAGAAATTGTATTTGTTAAATATGTACTACAAACTTA
GTAGT
Features (pLannotate 1.2.2; 30 found; start..end, strand, type, name):
    377..634     +  LTR            5' LTR (truncated): truncated 5' long terminal repeat (LTR) from HIV-1
    681..806     +  misc_feature   HIV-1 Ψ: packaging signal of human immunodeficiency virus type 1
    790..1128    +  CDS            HIV-1 gag (fragment): gag protein from human immunodeficiency virus 1; gag
   1303..1536    +  misc_feature   RRE: The Rev response element (RRE) of HIV-1 allows for Rev-dependent mRNA export from the nucleus to the cytoplasm.
   1913..2013    +  CDS            Rev (fragment): human immunodeficiency virus 1 (HIV-1) Rev protein; rev; enhances nuclear export of unspliced and incompletely spliced viral mRNAs
   2058..2175    +  misc_feature   cPPT/CTS: central polypurine tract and central termination sequence of HIV-1
   2223..3401    +  promoter       EF-1α promoter: strong constitutive promoter for human elongation factor EF-1α
   3422..3442    +  protein_bind   attB1: mutant version of attB; core recombination site for the Gateway® BP reaction BP Clonase™
   3448..5235    +  CDS            GALNT10: GLT10_HUMAN - Experimental evidence at protein level: Swiss-Prot protein existence level 1. Catalyzes the initial reaction in O-linked oligosaccharide biosynthesis, the transfer of an N-acetyl-D-galactosamine residue to a serine or threonine residue on the protein receptor. Has activity toward Muc5Ac and EA2 peptide substrates. From Homo sapiens (Human).
   5255..5279    -  protein_bind   attB2: mutant version of attB; recombination site for the Gateway® BP reaction BP Clonase™
   5287..5305    +  promoter       T3 promoter: promoter for bacteriophage T3 RNA polymerase
   5331..5349    -  promoter       T7 promoter: promoter for bacteriophage T7 RNA polymerase
   5355..5373    -  protein_bind   attB4 (fragment): mutant version of attB; core recombination site for the Gateway® BP reaction BP Clonase™
   5429..5470    +  CDS            V5 tag: epitope tag from simian virus 5
   5596..6058    +  misc_feature   IRES: internal ribosome entry site (IRES) of the encephalomyocarditis virus (EMCV)
   6072..6669    +  CDS            PuroR (fragment): puromycin N-acetyltransferase; pac from Streptomyces; confers resistance to puromycin
   6685..7273    +  misc_feature   WPRE: woodchuck hepatitis virus posttranscriptional regulatory element
   7281..7346    +  CDS            nef (fragment): NEF_HV1Z2 - Experimental evidence at protein level: Swiss-Prot protein existence level 1. Extracellular Nef protein targets CD4(+) T-lymphocytes for apoptosis by interacting with CXCR4 surface receptors. From Human immunodeficiency virus type 1 group M subtype D (isolate Z2/CDC-Z34) (HIV-1).
   7348..7581    +  LTR            3' LTR (ΔU3): self-inactivating 3' long terminal repeat (LTR) from HIV-1
   7786..7890    +  promoter       AmpR promoter: bla
   7891..8751    +  CDS            AmpR: β-lactamase; bla; confers resistance to ampicillin, carbenicillin, and related antibiotics
   8922..9510    +  rep_origin     ori: high-copy-number ColE1/pMB1/pBR322/pUC origin of replication
   9693..9747    +  CDS            lacI (fragment): lac repressor; lacI; The lac repressor binds to the lac operator to inhibit transcription in E. coli. This inhibition can be relieved by adding lactose or isopropyl-β-D-thiogalactopyranoside (IPTG).
   9753..9846    +  rep_origin     SV40 ori (fragment): SV40 origin of replication
   9871..9908    +  CDS            lacI (fragment): lac repressor; lacI; The lac repressor binds to the lac operator to inhibit transcription in E. coli. This inhibition can be relieved by adding lactose or isopropyl-β-D-thiogalactopyranoside (IPTG).
   9921..9942    +  protein_bind   CAP binding site: CAP binding activates transcription in the presence of cAMP. E. coli catabolite activator protein
   9957..9987    +  promoter       lac promoter: promoter for the E. coli lac operon
   9995..10011   +  protein_bind   lac operator: The lac repressor binds to the lac operator to inhibit transcription in E. coli. This inhibition can be relieved by adding lactose or isopropyl-β-D-thiogalactopyranoside (IPTG). lac repressor encoded by lacI
  10045..10128   +  polyA_signal   SV40 poly(A) signal (fragment): SV40 polyadenylation signal
  10295..329     +  CDS            nef (fragment) (across the origin): NEF_HV1BR - Experimental evidence at protein level: Swiss-Prot protein existence level 1. Extracellular Nef protein targets CD4(+) T-lymphocytes for apoptosis by interacting with CXCR4 surface receptors (PubMed:14990729). From Human immunodeficiency virus type 1 group M subtype B (isolate BRU/LAI) (HIV-1).
