[The description below was written by a language model from this plasmid's Addgene catalogue record and pLannotate feature annotations shown in this document.]
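Description:
pHAGE-GALNTL6 is a 10,295-nt HIV-1-based lentiviral expression plasmid built on the pHAGE backbone and carrying the wild-type human GALNTL6 open reading frame (also known as GALNT17), a member of the polypeptide N-acetylgalactosaminyltransferase family. It is propagated in E. coli through a high-copy ColE1/pUC-type origin with ampicillin selection from the bla gene. The viral portion contains a truncated 5' LTR, the Ψ packaging signal with an adjoining gag fragment, the Rev response element for Rev-dependent nuclear export of the genomic RNA, and the cPPT/CTS. A ΔU3 self-inactivating 3' LTR silences LTR-driven transcription after integration. Because the packaging functions are absent, they must be supplied in trans to produce virus.

The payload is driven by the strong constitutive EF-1α promoter. The roughly 1.8 kb ORF sits between attB1 and attB2 sites left by Gateway recombination. The automated annotation labels this CDS as GALNT10, which most likely reflects homology matching to a related family member rather than a different insert, since the catalogue entry identifies it as GALNTL6. Downstream lie short T3 and T7 promoter sequences, an attB4 fragment and a V5 epitope sequence. The record does not indicate whether the V5 tag is fused in frame to the insert. An EMCV IRES then allows translation of puromycin N-acetyltransferase from the same transcript, linking puromycin selection of transduced mammalian cells to insert expression, and a WPRE enhances transcript expression. The stated purpose is lentiviral expression of GALNTL6. The construct comes from a study on systematic functional annotation of somatic mutations in cancer, where a wild-type clone would plausibly serve as a reference.
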