Addgene plasmid #116746: pHAGE-GALNTL6
Purpose: Lentiviral expression of GALNTL6
Depositing lab: Gordon Mills & Kenneth Scott. Depositing organization: Baylor College of Medicine. Publication: Systematic Functional Annotation of Somatic Mutations in Cancer. Ng PK, Li J, Jeong KJ, Shao S, Chen H, Tsang YH, Sengupta S, Wang Z, Bhavana VH, Tran R, Soewito S, Minussi DC, Moreno D, Kong K, Dogruluk T, Lu H, Gao J, Tokheim C, Zhou DC, Johnson AM, Zeng J, Ip CKM, Ju Z, Wester M, Yu S, Li Y, Vellano CP, Schultz N, Karchin R, Ding L, Lu Y, Cheung LWT, Chen K, Shaw KR, Meric-Bernstam F, Scott KL, Yi S, Sahni N, Liang H, Mills GB. Cancer Cell. 2018 Mar 12;33(3):450-462.e10. doi: 10.1016/j.ccell.2018.01.021. PubMed 29533785.
Backbone
  Vector backbone: pHAGE
  Vector type: Lentiviral
Growth in bacteria
  Bacterial resistance: Ampicillin, 100 μg/mL
  Growth temperature: 37°C
  Growth strain: Stbl3
  Copy number: High Copy
Gene/Insert
  Gene/Insert name: GALNTL6
  Species: H. sapiens (human)
  Mutation: WT
  Entrez Gene: GALNTL6 (a.k.a. GALNT17, MGC44629)
  Cloning method: Gateway Cloning
Terms and licenses: Academic/Nonprofit Terms; Industry Terms: Not Available to Industry
How to cite: pHAGE-GALNTL6 was a gift from Gordon Mills & Kenneth Scott (Addgene plasmid # 116746 ; http://n2t.net/addgene:116746 ; RRID:Addgene_116746)
