>Addgene plasmid #116746 | pHAGE-GALNTL6 | depositor partial sequence | sequence record 219621 | insert
ATGAAGAGGAAACAGAAGAGATTTCTGCAGATGACTTTGTTGTTCACGGTGGCTTTAATTTTCCTGCCTA
ACGTTGGTCTCTGGTCTCTGTACAAGGATAAGCACCTGGTGAAGTCAGCGGAGCCCGGGGAGCAGCAGAC
ATTTCCACTGGGCCTGGGAGATGGGCAATTCTATTCATGGACAGATGGTTTGAGAAGAAAGGACTGGCAT
GACTATGAAAGCATTCAGAAAGAGGCTATGCGCTCAAGGAAAGGTGAACATGGGAAACCTTACCCCCTTA
CTGAAGAGGACCATGATGACTCAGCTTACAGGGAAAATGGTTTTAATATTTTCGTCAGCAACAATATTGC
TCTAGAGAGGTCTCTGCCAGATATTCGTCATGCTAACTGTAAGCATAAGATGTATCTGGAAAGGCTGCCA
AACACCAGCATCATTATCCCATTTCATAATGAAGGTTGGACTTCACTCCTGCGGACCATACACAGTATAA
TTAACCGAACCCCAGGGAGTCTGATAGCAGAAATCATTCTAGTAGATGACTTCAGTGAGAGAGAACACCT
GAAGGATAAATTGGAAGAATACATGGCCCGATTTTCCAAAGTGAGGATTGTTCGCACCAAGAAAAGAGAA
GGACTCATCCGGACCCGTCTCCTGGGGGCATCTATGGCCAGAGGAGAAGTCCTGACATTCCTGGACTCCC
ACTGCGAGGTCAATGTGAACTGGCTGCCCCCACTCCTCAACCAAATTCCACTAAACCACAAAACCATCGT
GTGTCCCATGATCGATGTCATTGACCACAATCACTTCGGGTATGAGGCACAAGCTGGGGATGCCATGCGA
GGAGCCTTCGACTGGGAAATGTACTACAAAAGAATCCCCATCCCTCCAGAGCTCCAGAGGGCAGATCCCA
GCGACCCTTTTGAGTCTCCTGTTATGGCTGGAGGTCTCTTTGCTGTGGATCGGAAATGGTTTTGGGAATT
GGGTGGCTATGATCCAGGTTTAGAAATCTGGGGAGGAGAACAGTATGAAATCTCTTTTAAGGTTTGGATG
TGTGGAGGAGAAATGTTTGATGTTCCATGTTCTAGAGTTGGTCATATCTACAGGAAGTACGTTCCATACA
AAGTTCCATCTGGGACAAGCCTGGCAAGAAACCTGAAGCGGGTAGCTGAGACCTGGATGGATGAATTTGC
CGAGTACATTTACCAGCGGCGGCCGGAGTACAGGCATCTCTCCACGGGGGACATCTCTGCCCAGAAGGAG
CTGCGCAAGCAGCTCAAGTGCAAGGACTTCAAATGGTTCATGGCTGCTGTGGCCTGGGACGTGCCTAAAT
ACTACCCTCCAGTGGAGCCCCCGCCTGCTGCCTGGGGGGAGATCCGAAATGTGGCAGCAAATCTCTGTGT
GGACAGCAAGCATGGAGCCACCGGAACAGAGCTGAGGCTGGACATCTGTGTCAAGGATGGTTCTGAAAGA
ACATGGTCTCATGAACAGCTTTTTACCTTTGGATGGAGAGAAGATATTCGACCCGGTGAGCCACTGCATA
CCCGGAAATTCTGCTTTGATGCGATCTCACACAACAGCCCCGTTACACTCTATGACTGTCATGGCATGAA
GGGGAACCAGCTCTGGGGATACCGGAAGGACAGAACATTATTCCATCCTGTGAGCAACAGCTGCATGGAT
TGCAACCACGCAGAGAAGAAGATTTTCATGGCCAGATGTGACCCTCTCTCTGAGACTCAGCAGTGGATTT
TTGAACACATTAATATGACTGTTTTAGAAAAATTTAACCACCATGCCAACTCCTAG
